>Addgene plasmid #147139 | pAc5.1B-lambdaN-HA-CeAIN2-3xWmut_O | depositor full sequence | sequence record 289586 | Full Sequence
CTTCAAGGAATTAATTCTATATTCTAAAAACACAAATGATACTTCTAAAAAAAATCATGAATGGCATCAA
CTCTGAATCAAATCTTTGCAGATGCACCTACTTCTCATTTCCACTGTCACATCATTTTTCCAGATCTCGC
TGCCTGTTATGTGGCCCACAAACCAAGACACGTTTTATGGCCATTAAAGCTGGCTGATCGTCGCCAAACA
CCAAATACATATCAATATGTACATTCGAGAAAGAAGCGATCAAAGAAGCGTCTTCGGGCGAGTAGGAGAA
TGCGGAGGAGAAGGAGAACGAGCTGATCTAGTATCTCTCCACAATCCAATGCCAACTGACCAACTGGCCA
TATTCGGAGCAATTTGAAGCCAATTTCCATCGCCTGGCGATCGCTCCATTCTTGGCTATATGTTTTTCAC
CGTTCCCGGGGCCATTTTCAAAGACTCGTCGGTAAGATAAGATTGTGTCACTCGCTGTCTCTCTTCATTT
GTCGAAGAATGCTGAGGAATTTCGCGATGACGTCGGCGAGTATTTTGAAGAATGAGAATAATTTGTATTT
ATACGAAAATCAGTTAGTGGAATTTTCTACAAAAACATGTTATCTATAGATAATTTTGTTGCAAAATATG
TTGACTATGACAAAGATTGTATGTATATACCTTTAATGTATTCTCATTTTCTTATGTATTTATAATGGCA
ATGATGATACTGATGATATTTTAAGATGATGCCAGACCACAGGCTGATTTCTGCGTCTTTTGCCGAACGC
AGTGCATGTGCGGTTGTTGTTTTTTGGAATAGTTTCAATTTTCGGACTGTCCGCTTTGATTTCAGTTTCT
TGGCTTATTCAAAAAGCAAAGTAAAGCCAAAAAAGCGAGATGGCAATACCAAATGCGGCAAAACGGTAGT
GGAAGGAAAGGGGTGCGGGGCAGCGGAAGGAAGGGTGGGGCGGGGCGTGGCGGGGTCTGTGGCTGGGCGC
GACGTCACCGACGTTGGAGCCACTCCTTTGACCATGTGTGCGTGTGTGTATTATTCGTGTCTCGCCACTC
GCCGGTTGTTTTTTTCTTTTTATCTCGCTCTCTCTAGCGCCATCTCGTACGCATGCTCAACGCACCGCAT
GTTGCCGTGTCCTTTATGCGTCATTTTGGCTCGAAATAGGCAATTATTTAAACAAAGATTAGTCAACGAA
AACGCTAAAATAAATAAGTCTACAATATGGTTACTTATTGCCATGTGTGTGCAGCCAACGATAGCAACAA
AAGCAACAACACAGTGGCTTTCCCTCTTTCACTTTTTGTTTGCAAGCGCGTGCGAGCAAGACGGCACGAC
CGGCAAACGCAATTACGCTGACAAAGAGCAGACGAAGTTTTGGCCGAAAAACATCAAGGCGCCTGATACG
AATGCATTTGCAATAACAATTGCGATATTTAATATTGTTTATGAAGCTGTTTGACTTCAAAACACACAAA
AAAAAAAATAAAACAAATTATTTGAAAGAGAATTAGGAATCGGACAGCTTATCGTTACGGGCTAACAGCA
CACCGAGACGAAATAGCTTACCTGACGTCACAGCCTCTGGAAGAACTGCCGCCAAGCAGAGAGAGAGAGA
AAAAGAGGGAGAGCAGCTTAGACCGCATGTGCTTGTGTGTGAGGCGTCTCTCTCTTCGTCTCCTGTTTGC
GCAAACGCATAGACTGCACTGAGAAAATCGATTACCTATTTTTTATGAATGAATATTTGCACTATTACTA
TTCAAAACTATTAAGATAGCAATCACATTCAATAGCCAAATACTATACCACCTGAGCGATGCAACGAAAT
GATCAATTTGAGCAAAAATGCTGCATATTTAGGACGGCATCATTATAGAAATGCTTCTTGCTGTGTACTT
TTCTCTCGTCTGGCAGCTGTTTCGCCGTTATTGTTAAAACCGGCTTAAGTTAGGTGTGTTTTCTACGACT
AGTGATGCCCCTACTAGAAGATGTGTGTTGCACAAATGTCCCTGAATAACCAATTTGAAGTGCAGATAGC
AGTAAACGTAAGCTAATATGAATATTATTTAACTGTAATGTTTTAATATCGCTGGACATTACTAATAAAC
CCACTATAAACACATGTACATATGTATGTTTTGGCATACAATGAGTAGTTGGGGAAAAAATGTGTAAAAG
CACCGTGACCATCACAGCATAAAGATAACCAGCTGAAGTATCGAATATGAGTAACCCCCAAATTGAATCA
CATGCCGCAACTGATAGGACCCATGGAAGTACACTCTTCATGGCGATATACAAGACACACACAAGCACGA
ACACCCAGTTGCGGAGGAAATTCTCCGTAAATGAAAACCCAATCGGCGAACAATTCATACCCATATATGG
TAAAAGTTTTGAACGCGACTTGAGAGCGGAGAGCATTGCGGCTGATAAGGTTTTAGCGCTAAGCGGGCTT
TATAAAACGGGCTGCGGGACCAGTTTTCATATCACTACCGTTTGAGTTCTTGTGCTGTGTGGATACTCCT
CCCGACACAAAGCCGCTCCATCAGCCAGCAGTCGTCTAATCCAGAGACCCCGGATCGGGGTACCAACATG
GACGCACAAACACGACGACGTGAGCGTCGCGCTGAGAAACAAGCTCAATGGAAAGCTGCAAACGGTGGAT
CTCCTCCACATATGGCTTACCCATACGATGTTCCAGATTACGCTCCTCCAAGCTTGAATTCTGCAGATAT
CCAGCACAGTGGCGGCCGCATGAACGGGGACGGTTGGCAAGGACCTGGGCGTGGAGGACCACATCACATG
AATGGTGGCGGAGGAGGACGACGTGGTGGAGGTGGTGGTATGCACAATCAAAGAATACAACAGAATCCCC
ATCATGGTGGAATGAATCGTATGATGCCACACGGATTCCGACCACAACAAGGACAATTTATGCCTCAATA
TCCTCCACCACCACCAATGGGTGGAATGCCTGATGTGATGGATATTAATATGCGAATGGATGGTATGTCA
TTAGGATCGACACCATCAGGAATTCCTGGACAATATGGTGATATGGGTCCACCGCCAGTCCAACAATGGA
ATCAACCTGCTCCATTTGTACCTCCACCTCAACAAGACGATCTCTATGATCCTTCGGGATATGGTGGTGG
AGCTGGTGGTGGTGGAGGACATCATCCATCTCATATGCCACCATATGGACAACGTGGAAATAATCAGAAT
CAATACGGGAATCGAATGCAAGGAGGTCAAGGTGGTTATCGAGGGAATCAACAGAGGCAGCAGCAGCAAC
AGCCTCAACAGGGATTCAATATGCCACCAATGATGGTTCCACCTGGTCAGCCTCCATTTTATGGTGGAAA
TCAACCGAATCATCATCATCAACAACCCTCATTTGCTCCGTCGCCATTCTCAATGGGTGGAGGTGGTGGA
GGATCACAAGGAGGACCACACGAACAGCACGGACCAGGTGGAAATCAGAATGGAGGATTCGGAGTTTCAT
CATCATCAATGGATGATTATTCAATGTGGACTGATGAGAATGATGAAGACGCGAAAAAGAAAAAATCGTT
GAGAGATAAGGGATTGAGTGGAGCGGGTGATGCTGATGTATCAAACAGTAAACCAATTCGCCGTTGGATT
GTGCCAGAAGGCCAAGAAGAAGACTTTGAAACGGCAATGGAACGATGTCCAAGTCATTTGAAAAAGAAAG
CATTGAATGAAGAAGCTCTTCGTCGACGTTTAACATCTGAAAATCCACAAATAGTGGCACAAGCTCAACA
ACAAGCCGAAGAAGAGGCGAATGCTATGATGAGGATTGGACGAAGACCCATTGTTCCCAGTGGAGCGGGT
GATATTCCATCTGAAATTAGTACTGACAAGTCAGAATTCGATCAAAGCTCGTCACGTGGTGCGGATGAAG
GAAGTATAAGCGGTGGTGGAAGTGGACGTCATCCATCTCATCATCAATCAAATGATAATTCAATGTGGAA
TAGTCCATCAGTTGGAGGAGGTCAATCAAATAGTGAAACACGTAATCCATTCTTTGCTCAACACATGCAA
CAGCAACAACATCAACAACAACATCAGCCACACTATGGAGGTTATGGTGATAATGGGGTGCTTGATGGTG
GATCATTGTGGTCTGCTGCTGTCATGGATGGATCCTCAATGGTACCACCACATCCAACAATGGGTGTCGG
ATCATCAGCTTCATCGTCATCAATTCCAATTGGCATGTTGATGATGAGCGGCAGTGGAAATGTTGGAGGC
GGACCACCATCCTCATCTTCATTGTTGGACGAGGATGGTAGCCAGAAGAAGCTGGCTGAAAATCTGAAAT
TAGCCGTTCAGAAGGGTCATTTGGATATTTCCCTACTCTCACTTCCGCACATTCCGCCCAACGTGCTCGA
CTTGCTCACCGAAATTTTGGCGGTCATTCCGCGTTTGGACGACTATGAGGATGAGCTCAAAAAATTGGGA
GAAAATCGCCCTTCGAACTATGACGAGGGAGCCAGCAAAGAGGAGAAAGAATCGTGGATGAGCAAGGATC
AAAAGAACGATCACGACAAAGCAGTAATCGGAGTAGTGACTGCAAAGATCGAGGTGACACAATTATCTAA
AAAGATCACCGAAGCTTTGATCGAAGCTGGGCTTCTTCCACCACAACCACAAACATCTACATCTGCAAAT
ACATCTACCAATCATCTTAATCATAGAGGAGGACCACCGCCAGGATCCGATGGAGGAGCTGGTCCAAGTA
CTTCACGAAGTGGTGGAGGTGGTGCTGCTGGTGGAGACTCTTTTAATAGTAGTGGAGGTGGTGGACCACC
TGATCATTATTATGATTATTCGTTCCTTGGTTAGCTCGAGTCTAGAGGGCCCGCGGTTCGAAGGTAAGCC
TATCCCTAACCCTCTCCTCGGTCTCGATTCTACGCGTACCGGTCATCATCACCATCACCATTGAGTTTAA
ACCCGCTGATCAGCCTCGACTGTGCCTTCTAAGGCCTGAGCTCGCTGATCAGCCTCGATCGAGGATCCAG
ACATGATAAGATACATTGATGAGTTTGGACAAACCACAACTAGAATGCAGTGAAAAAAATGCTTTATTTG
TGAAATTTGTGATGCTATTGCTTTATTTGTAACCATTATAAGCTGCAATAAACAAGTTAACAACAACAAT
TGCATTCATTTTATGTTTCAGGTTCAGGGGGAGGTGTGGGAGGTTTTTTAAAGCAAGTAAAACCTCTACA
AATGTGGTATGGCTGATTATGATCAGTCGACCGATGCCCTTGAGAGCCTTCAACCCAGTCAGCTCCTTCC
GGTGGGCGCGGGGCATGACTATCGTCGCCGCACTTATGACTGTCTTCTTTATCATGCAACTCGTAGGACA
GGTGCCGGCAGCGCTCTGGGTCATTTTCGGCGAGGACCGCTTTCGCTGGAGCGCGACGATGATCGGCCTG
TCGCTTGCGGTATTCGGAATCTTGCACGCCCTCGCTCAAGCCTTCGTCACTGGTCCCGCCACCAAACGTT
TCGGCGAGAAGCAGGCCATTATCGCCGGCATGGCGGCCGACGCGCTGGGCTACGTCTTGCTGGCGTTCGC
GACGCGAGGCTGGATGGCCTTCCCCATTATGATTCTTCTCGCTTCCGGCGGCATCGGGATGCCCGCGTTG
CAGGCCATGCTGTCCAGGCAGGTAGATGACGACCATCAGGGACAGCTTCAAGGATCGCTCGCGGCTCTTA
CCAGCCAGCAAAAGGCCAGGAACCGTAAAAAGGCCGCGTTGCTGGCGTTTTTCCATAGGCTCCGCCCCCC
TGACGAGCATCACAAAAATCGACGCTCAAGTCAGAGGTGGCGAAACCCGACAGGACTATAAAGATACCAG
GCGTTTCCCCCTGGAAGCTCCCTCGTGCGCTCTCCTGTTCCGACCCTGCCGCTTACCGGATACCTGTCCG
CCTTTCTCCCTTCGGGAAGCGTGGCGCTTTCTCAATGCTCACGCTGTAGGTATCTCAGTTCGGTGTAGGT
CGTTCGCTCCAAGCTGGGCTGTGTGCACGAACCCCCCGTTCAGCCCGACCGCTGCGCCTTATCCGGTAAC
TATCGTCTTGAGTCCAACCCGGTAAGACACGACTTATCGCCACTGGCAGCAGCCACTGGTAACAGGATTA
GCAGAGCGAGGTATGTAGGCGGTGCTACAGAGTTCTTGAAGTGGTGGCCTAACTACGGCTACACTAGAAG
GACAGTATTTGGTATCTGCGCTCTGCTGAAGCCAGTTACCTTCGGAAAAAGAGTTGGTAGCTCTTGATCC
GGCAAACAAACCACCGCTGGTAGCGGTGGTTTTTTTGTTTGCAAGCAGCAGATTACGCGCAGAAAAAAAG
GATCTCAAGAAGATCCTTTGATCTTTTCTACGGGGTCTGACGCTCAGTGGAACGAAAACTCACGTTAAGG
GATTTTGGTCATGAGATTATCAAAAAGGATCTTCACCTAGATCCTTTTAAATTAAAAATGAAGTTTTAAA
TCAATCTAAAGTATATATGAGTAAACTTGGTCTGACAGTTACCAATGCTTAATCAGTGAGGCACCTATCT
CAGCGATCTGTCTATTTCGTTCATCCATAGTTGCCTGACTCCCCGTCGTGTAGATAACTACGATACGGGA
GGGCTTACCATCTGGCCCCAGTGCTGCAATGATACCGCGAGACCCACGCTCACCGGCTCCAGATTTATCA
GCAATAAACCAGCCAGCCGGAAGGGCCGAGCGCAGAAGTGGTCCTGCAACTTTATCCGCCTCCATCCAGT
CTATTAATTGTTGCCGGGAAGCTAGAGTAAGTAGTTCGCCAGTTAATAGTTTGCGCAACGTTGTTGCCAT
TGCTGCAGGCATCGTGGTGTCACGCTCGTCGTTTGGTATGGCTTCATTCAGCTCCGGTTCCCAACGATCA
AGGCGAGTTACATGATCCCCCATGTTGTGCAAAAAAGCGGTTAGCTCCTTCGGTCCTCCGATCGTTGTCA
GAAGTAAGTTGGCCGCAGTGTTATCACTCATGGTTATGGCAGCACTGCATAATTCTCTTACTGTCATGCC
ATCCGTAAGATGCTTTTCTGTGACTGGTGAGTACTCAACCAAGTCATTCTGAGAATAGTGTATGCGGCGA
CCGAGTTGCTCTTGCCCGGCGTCAACACGGGATAATACCGCGCCACATAGCAGAACTTTAAAAGTGCTCA
TCATTGGAAAACGTTCTTCGGGGCGAAAACTCTCAAGGATCTTACCGCTGTTGAGATCCAGTTCGATGTA
ACCCACTCGTGCACCCAACTGATCTTCAGCATCTTTTACTTTCACCAGCGTTTCTGGGTGAGCAAAAACA
GGAAGGCAAAATGCCGCAAAAAAGGGAATAAGGGCGACACGGAAATGTTGAATACTCATACTCTTCCTTT
TTCAATATTATTGAAGCATTTATCAGGGTTATTGTCTCATGAGCGGATACATATTTGAATGTATTTAGAA
AAATAAACAAATAGGGGTTCCGCGCACATTTCCCCGAAAAGTGCCACCTGACGTCTAAGAAACCATTATT
ATCATGACATTAACCTATAAAAATAGGCGTATCACGAGGCCCTTTCGT
Features (pLannotate 1.2.2; 10 found; start..end, strand, type, name):
     56..2568    +  promoter       Ac5 promoter: Drosophila melanogaster actin 5C promoter
   2588..2653    +  CDS            N (fragment): REGN_LAMBD - Experimental evidence at protein level: Swiss-Prot protein existence level 1. Plays a role as a transcriptional antitermination factor that allows the virus to initiate its lytic phase. Activates expression of the delayed viral early genes by modifying host RNA polymerase (RNAP) into a form that is resistant to termination signals. This antitermination function requires the host NusA protein which serves to stabilize the interaction between antitermination protein N and host RNA polymerase. From Escherichia phage lambda (Bacteriophage lambda).
   2678..2704    +  CDS            3xHA (fragment): three tandem HA epitope tags
   4893..4934    +  CDS            V5 tag: epitope tag from simian virus 5
   5034..5168    -  polyA_signal   SV40 poly(A) signal: SV40 polyadenylation signal
   5191..5275    -  CDS            large T antigen (fragment): large T antigen from SV40 (simian virus 40)
   5276..5746    +  CDS            TcR (fragment): tetracycline efflux protein; tet; confers resistance to tetracycline
   5790..6378    -  rep_origin     ori: high-copy-number ColE1/pMB1/pBR322/pUC origin of replication
   6549..7409    -  CDS            AmpR: β-lactamase; bla; confers resistance to ampicillin, carbenicillin, and related antibiotics
   7410..7514    -  promoter       AmpR promoter: bla
