[The description below was written by a language model from this plasmid's Addgene catalogue record and pLannotate feature annotations shown in this document.]
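Description:
pAc5.1B-lambdaN-HA-CeAIN2-3xWmut_O is a 7.6 kb insect-cell expression plasmid. The catalogue lists the backbone as unknown, although the name and features point to a pAc5.1-type vector. It is propagated in E. coli through a ColE1/pUC-family origin and selected with ampicillin via the bla gene and its own promoter. The origin is annotated as a high-copy type, while the catalogue entry records the plasmid as low copy. Short fragments annotated as a tetracycline resistance gene and SV40 large T antigen appear to be non-functional backbone remnants rather than working markers.

Expression is driven by the constitutive Drosophila melanogaster actin 5C (Ac5) promoter. Directly downstream lies a short fragment of the bacteriophage lambda N protein, followed by an HA epitope (a single-repeat-sized match to the 3xHA feature). The unannotated stretch of roughly 2.2 kb that follows presumably holds the Caenorhabditis elegans AIN-2 coding sequence, a GW182-family protein. "3xWmut" suggests three tryptophan substitutions, but the record does not list the altered residues. It does note a two-residue (SD) deletion at positions 378–379 relative to the NCBI reference. A vector-derived V5 tag lies after the insert, though the record does not show whether it is in frame and translated, and an SV40 polyadenylation signal completes the cassette.

The lambda N peptide binds BoxB RNA hairpins, so this design is typically used in tethering assays, where the fusion protein is recruited to a BoxB-containing reporter mRNA. The HA tag allows detection or immunoprecipitation. The associated study examined GW182 protein interactions with PAB-1 and the PAN2-PAN3 and CCR4-NOT deadenylase complexes, which fits use of this mutant to test the contribution of the altered residues. The depositor sequence may be theoretical rather than fully verified.
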