Addgene plasmid #147139: pAc5.1B-lambdaN-HA-CeAIN2-3xWmut_O
Purpose: Insect Expression of CeAIN2-3xWmut
Depositing lab: Elisa Izaurralde. Depositing organization: Max Planck Institute for Developmental Biology. Publication: The Caenorhabditis elegans GW182 protein AIN-1 interacts with PAB-1 and subunits of the PAN2-PAN3 and CCR4-NOT deadenylase complexes. Kuzuoglu-Ozturk D, Huntzinger E, Schmidt S, Izaurralde E. Nucleic Acids Res. 2012 Jul;40(12):5651-65. doi: 10.1093/nar/gks218. Epub 2012 Mar 7. PubMed 22402495.
Backbone
  Vector backbone: Unknown
  Vector type: Insect Expression
Growth in bacteria
  Bacterial resistance: Ampicillin, 100 μg/mL
  Growth temperature: 37°C
  Growth strain: DH5alpha
  Copy number: Low Copy
Gene/Insert
  Gene/Insert name: CeAIN2-3xWmut
  Species: C. elegans (nematode)
  Mutation: Deletion of 2 AA SD at position 378-379 compared to the sequence given by NCBI: AF000196.1
  Cloning method: Unknown
Terms and licenses: Academic/Nonprofit Terms; Industry Terms: Not Available to Industry
Depositor comments: Plasmids from this collection were made available to the research community and donated after the lab closed. Please note that the sequence provided by the depositing laboratory may be theoretical/predicted or based on Sanger sequencing results. There may be discrepancies between sequencing results obtained by Addgene and the depositor sequence. If an Addgene verified sequence is not available, please contact before placing your order to request that our lab fully sequence the plasmid.
How to cite: pAc5.1B-lambdaN-HA-CeAIN2-3xWmut_O was a gift from Elisa Izaurralde (Addgene plasmid # 147139 ; http://n2t.net/addgene:147139 ; RRID:Addgene_147139)
